>Addgene plasmid #126622 | pcDNA3-LumiLuc | addgene full sequence | sequence record 247876 | Addgene NGS Result
GACATTGATTATTGACTAGTTATTAATAGTAATCAATTACGGGGTCATTAGTTCATAGCCCATATATGGA
GTTCCGCGTTACATAACTTACGGTAAATGGCCCGCCTGGCTGACCGCCCAACGACCCCCGCCCATTGACG
TCAATAATGACGTATGTTCCCATAGTAACGCCAATAGGGACTTTCCATTGACGTCAATGGGTGGAGTATT
TACGGTAAACTGCCCACTTGGCAGTACATCAAGTGTATCATATGCCAAGTACGCCCCCTATTGACGTCAA
TGACGGTAAATGGCCCGCCTGGCATTATGCCCAGTACATGACCTTATGGGACTTTCCTACTTGGCAGTAC
ATCTACGTATTAGTCATCGCTATTACCATGGTGATGCGGTTTTGGCAGTACATCAATGGGCGTGGATAGC
GGTTTGACTCACGGGGATTTCCAAGTCTCCACCCCATTGACGTCAATGGGAGTTTGTTTTGGCACCAAAA
TCAACGGGACTTTCCAAAATGTCGTAACAACTCCGCCCCATTGACGCAAATGGGCGGTAGGCGTGTACGG
TGGGAGGTCTATATAAGCAGAGCTCTCTGGCTAACTAGAGAACCCACTGCTTACTGGCTTATCGAAATTA
ATACGACTCACTATAGGGAGACCCAAGCTTGCCGCCACCATGGTCTTCACTCTCGGGGATTTTGTTGGGG
ACTGGCGACAGACAGCCGGCTACAACCAGGCTCAAGTCCTTGAACAGGGAGGTTTGACCAGTTTGTTTCA
GAACCTCGGGGTGTCCGTAACTCCAATCCAAAGGATTGTCCTGAGCGGTGAAAATGGGCTGAAGATCGAT
ATCCATGTCATCATCCCGTATGAAGGTCTGAGCTGCGACCAAATGGCCCAGATCGAAAAAATTTTTAAGG
TGGTATACCCTGTGGATGATCATCACTTTAAGGCGATCCTGCACTATGGCACACTGGTAATCGACGGGGT
TACGCCGAACATGATCGACTATTTCGGACAGCCGTATGAAGGCATCGCCAAGTTCGACGGCAAAAAGATC
ACAGTAACAGGGACCCTGTGGAACGGCAACACAATTATCGACGAGCGCCTGATCAACCCCGACGGCTCCC
TGCTGTTCCGAGTAACCATTAACGGAGTGACCGGCTGGCGTCTGCATGAACGCATTCTGGCGTAACTCGA
GCATGCATCTAGAGGGCCCTATTCTATAGTGTCACCTAAATGCTAGAGCTCGCTGATCAGCCTCGACTGT
GCCTTCTAGTTGCCAGCCATCTGTTGTTTGCCCCTCCCCCGTGCCTTCCTTGACCCTGGAAGGTGCCACT
CCCACTGTCCTTTCCTAATAAAATGAGGAAATTGCATCGCATTGTCTGAGTAGGTGTCATTCTATTCTGG
GGGGTGGGGTGGGGCAGGACAGCAAGGGGGAGGATTGGGAAGACAATAGCAGGCATGCTGGGGATGCGGT
GGGCTCTATGGCTTCTGAGGCGGAAAGAACCAGCTGGGGCTCTAGGGGGTATCCCC
[124 nt withheld, positions 1527-1650]
C
[91 nt withheld, positions 1652-1742]
A
[49 nt withheld, positions 1744-1792]
CCTTTGACGTTGGAGTCCACGTTCTTT
[37 nt withheld, positions 1820-1856]
ACCCTATCTCGGTCTATTCTTTTGATTTATAAGGGATTTTGCCGATTTCGGCCTATTGGTTAAAAAATGA
GCTGATTTAACAAAAATTTAACGCGAATTAATTCTGTGGAATGTGTGTCAGTTAGGGTGTGGAAAGTCCC
CAGGCTCCCCAGCAGGCAGAAGTATGCAAAGCATGCATCTCAATTAGTCAGCAACCAGGTGTGGAAAGTC
CCCAGGCTCCCCAGCAGGCAGAAGTATGCAAAGCATGCATCTCAATTAGTCAGCAACCATAGTCCCGCCC
CTAACTCCGCCCATCCCGCCCCTAACTCCGCCCAGTTCCGCCCATTCTCCGCCCCATGGCTGACTAATTT
TTTTTATTTATGCAGAGGCCGAGGCCGCCTCTGCCTCTGAGCTATTCCAGAAGTAGTGAGGAGGCTTTTT
TGGAGGCCTAGGCTTTTGCAAAAAGCTCCCGGGAGCTTGTATATCCATTTTCGGATCTGATCAAGAGACA
GGATGAGGATCGTTTCGCATGATTGAACAAGATGGATTGCACGCAGGTTCTCCGGCCGCTTGGGTGGAGA
GGCTATTCGGCTATGACTGGGCACAACAGACAATCGGCTGCTCTGATGCCGCCGTGTTCCGGCTGTCAGC
GCAGGGGCGCCCGGTTCTTTTTGTCAAGACCGACCTGTCCGGTGCCCTGAATGAACTGCAGGACGAGGCA
GCGCGGCTATCGTGGCTGGCCACGACGGGCGTTCCTTGCGCAGCTGTGCTCGACGTTGTCACTGAAGCGG
GAAGGGACTGGCTGCTATTGGGCGAAGTGCCGGGGCAGGATCTCCTGTCATCTCACCTTGCTCCTGCCGA
GAAAGTATCCATCATGGCTGATGCAATGCGGCGGCTGCATACGCTTGATCCGGCTACCTGCCCATTCGAC
CACCAAGCGAAACATCGCATCGAGCGAGCACGTACTCGGATGGAAGCCGGTCTTGTCGATCAGGATGATC
TGGACGAAGAGCATCAGGGGCTCGCGCCAGCCGAACTGTTCGCCAGGCTCAAGGCGCGCATGCCCGACGG
CGAGGATCTCGTCGTGACCCATGGCGATGCCTGCTTGCCGAATATCATGGTGGAAAATGGCCGCTTTTCT
GGATTCATCGACTGTGGCCGGCTGGGTGTGGCGGACCGCTATCAGGACATAGCGTTGGCTACCCGTGATA
TTGCTGAAGAGCTTGGCGGCGAATGGGCTGACCGCTTCCTCGTGCTTTACGGTATCGCCGCTCCCGATTC
GCAGCGCATCGCCTTCTATCGCCTTCTTGACGAGTTCTTCTGAGCGGGACTCTGGGGTTCGAAATGACCG
ACCAAGCGACGCCCAACCTGCCATCACGAGATTTCGATTCCACCGCCGCCTTCTATGAAAGGTTGGGCTT
CGGAATCGTTTTCCGGGACGCCGGCTGGATGATCCTCCAGCGCGGGGATCTCATGCTGGAGTTCTTCGCC
CACCCCAACTTGTTTATTGCAGCTTATAATGGTTACAAATAAAGCAATAGCATCACAAATTTCACAAATA
AAGCATTTTTTTCACTGCATTCTAGTTGTGGTTTGTCCAAACTCATCAATGTATCTTATCATGTCTGTAT
ACCGTCGACCTCTAGCTAGAGCTTGGCGTAATCATGGTCATAGCTGTTTCCTGTGTGAAATTGTTATCCG
CTCACAATTCCACACAACATACGAGCCGGAAGCATAAAGTGTAAAGCCTGGGGTGCCTAATGAGTGAGCT
AACTCACATTAATTGCGTTGCGCTCACTGCCCGCTTTCCAGTCGGGAAACCTGTCGTGCCAGCTGCATTA
ATGAATCGGCCAACGCGCGGGGAGAGGCGGTTTGCGTATTGGGCGCTCTTCCGCTTCCTCGCTCACTGAC
TCGCTGCGCTCGGTCGTTCGGCTGCGGCGAGCGGTATCAGCTCACTCAAAGGCGGTAATACGGTTATCCA
CAGAATCAGGGGATAACGCAGGAAAGAACATGTGAGCAAAAGGCCAGCAAAAGGCCAGGAACCGTAAAAA
GGCCGCGTTGCTGGCGTTTTTCCATAGGCTCCGCCCCCCTGACGAGCATCACAAAAATCGACGCTCAAGT
CAGAGGTGGCGAAACCCGACAGGACTATAAAGATACCAGGCGTTTCCCCCTGGAAGCTCCCTCGTGCGCT
CTCCTGTTCCGACCCTGCCGCTTACCGGATACCTGTCCGCCTTTCTCCCTTCGGGAAGCGTGGCGCTTTC
TCATAGCTCACGCTGTAGGTATCTCAGTTCGGTGTAGGTCGTTCGCTCCAAGCTGGGCTGTGTGCACGAA
CCCCCCGTTCAGCCCGACCGCTGCGCCTTATCCGGTAACTATCGTCTTGAGTCCAACCCGGTAAGACACG
ACTTATCGCCACTGGCAGCAGCCACTGGTAACAGGATTAGCAGAGCGAGGTATGTAGGCGGTGCTACAGA
GTTCTTGAAGTGGTGGCCTAACTACGGCTACACTAGAAGAACAGTATTTGGTATCTGCGCTCTGCTGAAG
CCAGTTACCTTCGGAAAAAGAGTTGGTAGCTCTTGATCCGGCAAACAAACCACCGCTGGTAGCGGTGGTT
TTTTTGTTTGCAAGCAGCAGATTACGCGCAGAAAAAAAGGATCTCAAGAAGATCCTTTGATCTTTTCTAC
GGGGTCTGACGCTCAGTGGAACGAAAACTCACGTTAAGGGATTTTGGTCATGAGATTATCAAAAAGGATC
TTCACCTAGATCCTTTTAAATTAAAAATGAAGTTTTAAATCAATCTAAAGTATATATGAGTAAACTTGGT
CTGACAGTTACCAATGCTTAATCAGTGAGGCACCTATCTCAGCGATCTGTCTATTTCGTTCATCCATAGT
TGCCTGACTCCCCGTCGTGTAGATAACTACGATACGGGAGGGCTTACCATCTGGCCCCAGTGCTGCAATG
ATACCGCGAGACCCACGCTCACCGGCTCCAGATTTATCAGCAATAAACCAGCCAGCCGGAAGGGCCGAGC
GCAGAAGTGGTCCTGCAACTTTATCCGCCTCCATCCAGTCTATTAATTGTTGCCGGGAAGCTAGAGTAAG
TAGTTCGCCAGTTAATAGTTTGCGCAACGTTGTTGCCATTGCTACAGGCATCGTGGTGTCACGCTCGTCG
TTTGGTATGGCTTCATTCAGCTCCGGTTCCCAACGATCAAGGCGAGTTACATGATCCCCCATGTTGTGCA
AAAAAGCGGTTAGCTCCTTCGGTCCTCCGATCGTTGTCAGAAGTAAGTTGGCCGCAGTGTTATCACTCAT
GGTTATGGCAGCACTGCATAATTCTCTTACTGTCATGCCATCCGTAAGATGCTTTTCTGTGACTGGTGAG
TACTCAACCAAGTCATTCTGAGAATAGTGTATGCGGCGACCGAGTTGCTCTTGCCCGGCGTCAATACGGG
ATAATACCGCGCCACATAGCAGAACTTTAAAAGTGCTCATCATTGGAAAACGTTCTTCGGGGCGAAAACT
CTCAAGGATCTTACCGCTGTTGAGATCCAGTTCGATGTAACCCACTCGTGCACCCAACTGATCTTCAGCA
TCTTTTACTTTCACCAGCGTTTCTGGGTGAGCAAAAACAGGAAGGCAAAATGCCGCAAAAAAGGGAATAA
GGGCGACACGGAAATGTTGAATACTCATACTCTTCCTTTTTCAATATTATTGAAGCATTTATCAGGGTTA
TTGTCTCATGAGCGGATACATATTTGAATGTATTTAGAAAAATAAACAAATAGGGGTTCCGCGCACATTT
CCCCGAAAAGTGCCACCTGACGTCGACGGATCGGGAGATCTCCCGATCCCCTATGGTGCACTCTCAGTAC
AATCTGCTCTGATGCCGCATAGTTAAGCCAGTATCTGCTCCCTGCTTGTGTGTTGGAGGTCGCTGAGTAG
TGCGCGAGCAAAATTTAAGCTACAACAAGGCAAGGCTTGACCGACAATTGCATGAAGAATCTGCTTAGGG
TTAGGCGTTTTGCGCTGCTTCGCGATGTACGGGCCAGATATACGCGTT
Features (pLannotate 1.2.2; 21 found; start..end, strand, type, name):
      1..380     +  enhancer       CMV enhancer: human cytomegalovirus immediate early enhancer
    381..584     +  promoter       CMV promoter: human cytomegalovirus (CMV) immediate early promoter
    580..613     +  LTR            5' LTR (truncated) (fragment): truncated 5' long terminal repeat (LTR) from HIV-1
    629..647     +  promoter       T7 promoter: promoter for bacteriophage T7 RNA polymerase
    664..1182    +  CDS            LUCI_OPLGR (fragment): Experimental evidence at protein level: Swiss-Prot protein existence level 1. Catalytic subunit of oplophorus-luciferin 2-monooxygenase. Oxidoreductase that converts coelenterazine (the oplophorus luciferin) to coelenteramide under emission of blue light with a maximum at 454 nm. Is also active with bisdeoxycoelenterazine. From Oplophorus gracilirostris (Luminous shrimp).
   1213..1231    -  promoter       SP6 promoter: promoter for bacteriophage SP6 RNA polymerase
   1257..1481    +  polyA_signal   bGH poly(A) signal: bovine growth hormone polyadenylation signal
   1485..1506    +  promoter       SV40 promoter (fragment): SV40 enhancer and early promoter
   1527..1955    +  rep_origin     f1 ori (sequence partly withheld): f1 bacteriophage origin of replication; arrow indicates direction of (+) strand synthesis
   1969..2298    +  promoter       SV40 promoter: SV40 enhancer and early promoter
   2365..3156    +  CDS            neo: KKA2_KLEPN - Also known as kan, nptII. Experimental evidence at protein level: Swiss-Prot protein existence level 1. Resistance to kanamycin, neomycin, paromomycin, ribostamycin, butirosin and gentamicin B. From Klebsiella pneumoniae.
   3180..3338    +  CDS            ble (fragment): BLE_KLEPN - Experimental evidence at protein level: Swiss-Prot protein existence level 1. Binding protein with a strong affinity to the bleomycin family of antibiotics. Binds to CL990; an antimitotic-antibiotic compound. From Klebsiella pneumoniae.
   3333..3454    +  polyA_signal   SV40 poly(A) signal: SV40 polyadenylation signal
   3527..3543    -  protein_bind   lac operator: The lac repressor binds to the lac operator to inhibit transcription in E. coli. This inhibition can be relieved by adding lactose or isopropyl-β-D-thiogalactopyranoside (IPTG). lac repressor encoded by lacI
   3551..3581    -  promoter       lac promoter: promoter for the E. coli lac operon
   3596..3617    -  protein_bind   CAP binding site: CAP binding activates transcription in the presence of cAMP. E. coli catabolite activator protein
   3630..3722    -  CDS            lacI (fragment): lac repressor; lacI; The lac repressor binds to the lac operator to inhibit transcription in E. coli. This inhibition can be relieved by adding lactose or isopropyl-β-D-thiogalactopyranoside (IPTG).
   3905..4493    -  rep_origin     ori: high-copy-number ColE1/pMB1/pBR322/pUC origin of replication
   4664..5524    -  CDS            AmpR: β-lactamase; bla; confers resistance to ampicillin, carbenicillin, and related antibiotics
   5525..5629    -  promoter       AmpR promoter: bla
   5688..5740    -  misc_feature   bom (fragment): basis of mobility region from pBR322
