[The description below was written by a language model from this plasmid's Addgene catalogue record and pLannotate feature annotations shown in this document.]
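Description:
pcDNA3-LumiLuc is a mammalian expression plasmid built on the unmodified pcDNA3 backbone. It carries LumiLuc, a synthetic engineered luciferase cloned between the HindIII and XhoI sites, both of which were retained. The roughly 516 bp open reading frame is annotated by similarity as a fragment of the catalytic subunit of Oplophorus gracilirostris (luminous shrimp) luciferase, the coelenterazine-oxidising enzyme that emits blue light without needing ATP. According to the record, LumiLuc was engineered to enhance bioluminescence with the synthetic substrate analogue 8pyDTZ, as part of work on ATP-independent reporters for improved in vivo imaging.

Expression is driven by the human cytomegalovirus immediate early enhancer and promoter and terminated by the bovine growth hormone polyadenylation signal. T7 and SP6 phage promoters flank the insert and can serve for in vitro transcription or as sequencing primer sites. A separate cassette places the neomycin phosphotransferase gene under the SV40 early promoter with an SV40 poly(A) signal, which allows G418 selection of stably transfected mammalian cells. In E. coli the plasmid is maintained by a high-copy ColE1/pUC-type origin and selected with ampicillin through the β-lactamase gene, and an f1 origin is also present for single-stranded DNA production.

Several short annotations (HIV-1 LTR, ble, lacI and bom fragments, and the lac promoter/operator region) appear to be backbone remnants or similarity hits rather than functional parts. The sequenced record is 5,894 nt, slightly shorter than the catalogue total of 5,962 bp. Typical use is transient or stable expression of LumiLuc as a bioluminescent reporter in mammalian cells.
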