Addgene plasmid #126622: pcDNA3-LumiLuc
Purpose: An engineered luciferase to enhance the bioluminescence of synthetic analog-8pyDTZ
Depositing lab: Huiwang Ai. Depositing organization: University of Virginia. Publication: ATP-Independent Bioluminescent Reporter Variants To Improve in Vivo Imaging. Yeh HW, Xiong Y, Wu T, Chen M, Ji A, Li X, Ai HW. ACS Chem Biol. 2019 Apr 17. doi: 10.1021/acschembio.9b00150. PubMed 30969754.
Backbone
  Vector backbone: pcDNA3
  Backbone manufacturer: Thermo Fisher
  Backbone size w/o insert (bp): 5446
  Total vector size (bp): 5962
  Modifications to backbone: none
  Vector type: Mammalian Expression
  Selectable markers: Neomycin (select with G418)
Growth in bacteria
  Bacterial resistance: Ampicillin, 100 μg/mL
  Growth temperature: 37°C
  Growth strain: DH5alpha
  Copy number: High Copy
Gene/Insert
  Gene/Insert name: LumiLuc
  Species: Synthetic
  Insert size (bp): 516
  Promoter: CMV
  Cloning method: Restriction Enzyme; 5′ cloning site HindIII (not destroyed); 3′ cloning site XhoI (not destroyed)
  Sequencing primers: 5′ CGCAAATGGGCGGTAGGCGTG; 3′ ATTTAGGTGACACTATAG
Terms and licenses: Academic/Nonprofit Terms; Industry Terms: Not Available to Industry
How to cite: pcDNA3-LumiLuc was a gift from Huiwang Ai (Addgene plasmid # 126622 ; http://n2t.net/addgene:126622 ; RRID:Addgene_126622)
