>Addgene plasmid #126622 | pcDNA3-LumiLuc | depositor partial sequence | sequence record 242366 | CMV_F
ATGGTCTTCACTCTCGGGGATTTTGTTGGGGACTGGCGACAGACAGCCGGCTACAACCAGGCTCAAGTCC
TTGAACAGGGAGGTTTGACCAGTTTGTTTCAGAACCTCGGGGTGTCCGTAACTCCAATCCAAAGGATTGT
CCTGAGCGGTGAAAATGGGCTGAAGATCGATATCCATGTCATCATCCCGTATGAAGGTCTGAGCTGCGAC
CAAATGGCCCAGATCGAAAAAATTTTTAAGGTGGTATACCCTGTGGATGATCATCACTTTAAGGCGATCC
TGCACTATGGCACACTGGTAATCGACGGGGTTACGCCGAACATGATCGACTATTTCGGACAGCCGTATGA
AGGCATCGCCAAGTTCGACGGCAAAAAGATCACAGTAACAGGGACCCTGTGGAACGGCAACACAATTATC
GACGAGCGCCTGATCAACCCCGACGGCTCCCTGCTGTTCCGAGTAACCATTAACGGAGTGACCGGCTGGC
GTCTGCATGAACGCATTCTGGCGTAA
